Addgene plasmid #214418: PMP34-mApple-NFAST(low)
Purpose: Peroxisome localization of low-affinity NFAST fused to PMP34-Apple
Depositing lab: Chi-Lun Chang. Depositing organization: St. Jude Children's Research Hospital. Publication: A fluorogenic complementation tool kit for interrogating lipid droplet-organelle interaction. Li X, Gamuyao R, Wu ML, Cho WJ, King SV, Petersen RA, Stabley DR, Lindow C, Climer LK, Shirinifard A, Ferrara F, Throm RE, Robinson CG, Zhou Y, Carisey AF, Tebo AG, Chang CL. J Cell Biol. 2024 Sep 2;223(9):e202311126. doi: 10.1083/jcb.202311126. Epub 2024 Jul 1. PubMed 38949658.
Backbone
  Vector backbone: PMP34-mApple-NFAST
  Vector type: Mammalian Expression
Growth in bacteria
  Bacterial resistance: Kanamycin, 50 μg/mL
  Growth temperature: 37°C
  Growth strain: DH5alpha
  Copy number: Unknown
Gene/Insert
  Gene/Insert name: RspA-N
  Species: Other
  Entrez Gene: SLC25A17 (a.k.a. PMP34)
  Promoter: CMV
  Tag / fusion protein: mApple (N terminal on insert)
  Cloning method: Restriction Enzyme; 5′ cloning site Kpn2I (unknown if destroyed); 3′ cloning site NotI (unknown if destroyed)
Terms and licenses: Academic/Nonprofit Terms; Industry Terms: Not Available to Industry
How to cite: PMP34-mApple-NFAST(low) was a gift from Chi-Lun Chang (Addgene plasmid # 214418 ; http://n2t.net/addgene:214418 ; RRID:Addgene_214418)
