[The description below was written by a language model from this plasmid's Addgene catalogue record and pLannotate feature annotations shown in this document.]
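Description:
PMP34-mApple-NFAST(low) is a mammalian expression plasmid of about 6 kb that targets one half of a split fluorogenic reporter to peroxisomes. It has the layout of a classic N1/C1-type fluorescent protein vector. A high-copy ColE1/pUC origin supports propagation in E. coli, and an f1 origin is also present. A single Tn5 NeoR/KanR cassette is preceded by both a bacterial (bla) promoter and the SV40 enhancer/early promoter and terminated by the HSV TK poly(A) signal. This arrangement gives kanamycin selection in bacteria and would allow G418 selection in mammalian cells. The short ble, bGH poly(A) and large T antigen hits in the feature table are fragmentary backbone remnants, not functional elements.

The expression unit is driven by the CMV immediate early enhancer and promoter and ends at an SV40 poly(A) signal. It encodes a three-part fusion in the order human SLC25A17 (PMP34), the monomeric red fluorescent protein mApple, and a C-terminal fragment annotated by homology to photoactive yellow protein. PMP34 is a peroxisomal membrane cofactor transporter and serves here as the peroxisomal anchor. The PYP-related fragment corresponds to the catalogued insert, RspA-N, the low-affinity NFAST half of a split FAST-type reporter. The catalogue lists it as cloned between Kpn2I and NotI sites downstream of mApple.

mApple marks peroxisomes constitutively. NFAST should become fluorescent only when it pairs with a complementary CFAST fragment, not supplied by this plasmid, and binds a fluorogenic ligand. According to the associated publication title, the plasmid belongs to a complementation toolkit for examining lipid droplet–organelle interactions. The low-affinity variant presumably limits self-driven reassembly of the two halves, though the record does not say so.
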