Features (pLannotate 1.2.2; 15 found; start..end, strand, type, name):
    430..1018    -  rep_origin     ori: high-copy-number ColE1/pMB1/pBR322/pUC origin of replication
   1240..1256    +  polyA_signal   bGH poly(A) signal (fragment): bovine growth hormone polyadenylation signal
   1347..1394    -  polyA_signal   HSV TK poly(A) signal: herpes simplex virus thymidine kinase polyadenylation signal (Cole and Stacy, 1985)
   1453..1605    -  CDS            ble (fragment): BLE_KLEPN - Experimental evidence at protein level: Swiss-Prot protein existence level 1. Binding protein with a strong affinity to the bleomycin family of antibiotics. Binds to CL990; an antimitotic-antibiotic compound. From Klebsiella pneumoniae.
   1626..2420    -  CDS            NeoR/KanR: aminoglycoside phosphotransferase from Tn5; aph(3')-II (or nptII); confers resistance to neomycin, kanamycin, and G418 (Geneticin®)
   2455..2812    -  promoter       SV40 promoter: SV40 enhancer and early promoter
   2814..2918    -  promoter       AmpR promoter: bla
   2945..3373    +  rep_origin     f1 ori (sequence partly withheld): f1 bacteriophage origin of replication; arrow indicates direction of (+) strand synthesis
   3407..3528    -  polyA_signal   SV40 poly(A) signal: SV40 polyadenylation signal
   3551..3634    -  CDS            large T antigen (fragment): large T antigen from SV40 (simian virus 40)
   3653..3994    -  CDS            pyp (fragment): PYP_HALHA - Experimental evidence at protein level: Swiss-Prot protein existence level 1. Photoactive blue light protein. Probably functions as a photoreceptor for a negative phototaxis response. From Halorhodospira halophila (Ectothiorhodospira halophila).
   4028..4735    -  CDS            mApple: mApple is a basic (constitutively fluorescent) red fluorescent protein published in 2008, derived from Discosoma sp.. It is reported to be a rapidly-maturing monomer with high acid sensitivity.
   4751..5671    -  CDS            SLC25A17: PM34_HUMAN - Also known as PMP34. Experimental evidence at protein level: Swiss-Prot protein existence level 1. Peroxisomal transporter for multiple cofactors like coenzyme A (CoA), flavin adenine dinucleotide (FAD), flavin mononucleotide (FMN) and nucleotide adenosine monophosphate (AMP), and to a lesser extent for nicotinamide adenine dinucleotide (NAD(+)), adenosine diphosphate (ADP) and adenosine 3',5'-diphosphate (PAP). May catalyze the transport of free CoA, FAD and NAD(+) from the cytosol into the peroxisomal matrix by a counter-exchange mechanism. Inhibited by pyridoxal 5'- phosphate a
   5704..5907    -  promoter       CMV promoter: human cytomegalovirus (CMV) immediate early promoter
   5908..255     -  enhancer       CMV enhancer (across the origin): human cytomegalovirus immediate early enhancer
>Addgene plasmid #214418 | PMP34-mApple-NFAST(low) | addgene full sequence | sequence record 437546 | Addgene NGS Result
TCCCATAAGGTCATGTACTGGGCATAATGCCAGGCGGGCCATTTACCGTCATTGACGTCAATAGGGGGCG
TACTTGGCATATGATACACTTGATGTACTGCCAAGTGGGCAGTTTACCGTAAATACTCCACCCATTGACG
TCAATGGAAAGTCCCTATTGGCGTTACTATGGGAACATACGTCATTATTGACGTCAATGGGCGGGGGTCG
TTGGGCGGTCAGCCAGGCGGGCCATTTACCGTAAGTTATGTAACGCGGAACTCCATATATGGGCTATGAA
CTAATGACCCCGTAATTGATTACTATTAATAACTAATGCATGGCGGTAATACGGTTATCCACAGAATCAG
GGGATAACGCAGGAAAGAACATGTGAGCAAAAGGCCAGCAAAAGGCCAGGAACCGTAAAAAGGCCGCGTT
GCTGGCGTTTTTCCATAGGCTCCGCCCCCCTGACGAGCATCACAAAAATCGACGCTCAAGTCAGAGGTGG
CGAAACCCGACAGGACTATAAAGATACCAGGCGTTTCCCCCTGGAAGCTCCCTCGTGCGCTCTCCTGTTC
CGACCCTGCCGCTTACCGGATACCTGTCCGCCTTTCTCCCTTCGGGAAGCGTGGCGCTTTCTCATAGCTC
ACGCTGTAGGTATCTCAGTTCGGTGTAGGTCGTTCGCTCCAAGCTGGGCTGTGTGCACGAACCCCCCGTT
CAGCCCGACCGCTGCGCCTTATCCGGTAACTATCGTCTTGAGTCCAACCCGGTAAGACACGACTTATCGC
CACTGGCAGCAGCCACTGGTAACAGGATTAGCAGAGCGAGGTATGTAGGCGGTGCTACAGAGTTCTTGAA
GTGGTGGCCTAACTACGGCTACACTAGAAGAACAGTATTTGGTATCTGCGCTCTGCTGAAGCCAGTTACC
TTCGGAAAAAGAGTTGGTAGCTCTTGATCCGGCAAACAAACCACCGCTGGTAGCGGTGGTTTTTTTGTTT
GCAAGCAGCAGATTACGCGCAGAAAAAAAGGATCTCAAGAAGATCCTTTGATCTTTTCTACGGGGTCTGA
CGCTCAGTGGAACGAAAACTCACGTTAAGGGATTTTGGTCATGAGATTATCAAAAAGGATCTTCACCTAG
ATCCTTTTAAATTAAAAATGAAGTTTTAAATCAATCTAAAGTATATATGAGTAACCTGAGGCTATGGCAG
GGCCTGCCGCCCCGACGTTGGCTGCGAGCCCTGGGCCTTCACCCGAACTTGGGGGGTGGGGTGGGGAAAA
GGAAGAAACGCGGGCGTATTGGCCCCAATGGGGTCTCGGTGGGGTATCGACAGAGTGCCAGCCCTGGGAC
CGAACCCCGCGTTTATGAACAAACGACCCAACACCGTGCGTTTTATTCTGTCTTTTTATTGCCGTCATAG
CGCGGGTTCCTTCCGGTATTGTCTCCTTCCGTGTTTCAGTTAGCCTCCCCCTAGGGTGGGCGAAGAACTC
CAGCATGAGATCCCCGCGCTGGAGGATCATCCAGCCGGCGTCCCGGAAAACGATTCCGAAGCCCAACCTT
TCATAGAAGGCGGCGGTGGAATCGAAATCTCGTGATGGCAGGTTGGGCGTCGCTTGGTCGGTCATTTCGA
ACCCCAGAGTCCCGCTCAGAAGAACTCGTCAAGAAGGCGATAGAAGGCGATGCGCTGCGAATCGGGAGCG
GCGATACCGTAAAGCACGAGGAAGCGGTCAGCCCATTCGCCGCCAAGCTCTTCAGCAATATCACGGGTAG
CCAACGCTATGTCCTGATAGCGGTCCGCCACACCCAGCCGGCCACAGTCGATGAATCCAGAAAAGCGGCC
ATTTTCCACCATGATATTCGGCAAGCAGGCATCGCCATGGGTCACGACGAGATCCTCGCCGTCGGGCATG
CTCGCCTTGAGCCTGGCGAACAGTTCGGCTGGCGCGAGCCCCTGATGCTCTTCGTCCAGATCATCCTGAT
CGACAAGACCGGCTTCCATCCGAGTACGTGCTCGCTCGATGCGATGTTTCGCTTGGTGGTCGAATGGGCA
GGTAGCCGGATCAAGCGTATGCAGCCGCCGCATTGCATCAGCCATGATGGATACTTTCTCGGCAGGAGCA
AGGTGAGATGACAGGAGATCCTGCCCCGGCACTTCGCCCAATAGCAGCCAGTCCCTTCCCGCTTCAGTGA
CAACGTCGAGCACAGCTGCGCAAGGAACGCCCGTCGTGGCCAGCCACGATAGCCGCGCTGCCTCGTCTTG
CAGTTCATTCAGGGCACCGGACAGGTCGGTCTTGACAAAAAGAACCGGGCGCCCCTGCGCTGACAGCCGG
AACACGGCGGCATCAGAGCAGCCGATTGTCTGTTGTGCCCAGTCATAGCCGAATAGCCTCTCCACCCAAG
CGGCCGGAGAACCTGCGTGCAATCCATCTTGTTCAATCATGCGAAACGATCCTCATCCTGTCTCTTGATC
GATCTTTGCAAAAGCCTAGGCCTCCAAAAAAGCCTCCTCACTACTTCTGGAATAGCTCAGAGGCCGAGGC
GGCCTCGGCCTCTGCATAAATAAAAAAAATTAGTCAGCCATGGGGCGGAGAATGGGCGGAACTGGGCGGA
GTTAGGGGCGGGATGGGCGGAGTTAGGGGCGGGACTATGGTTGCTGACTAATTGAGATGCATGCTTTGCA
TACTTCTGCCTGCTGGGGAGCCTGGGGACTTTCCACACCTGGTTGCTGACTAATTGAGATGCATGCTTTG
CATACTTCTGCCTGCTGGGGAGCCTGGGGACTTTCCACACCCTAACTGACACACATTCCACAGCTGGTTC
TTTCCGCCTCAGGACTCTTCCTTTTTCAATATTATTGAAGCATTTATCAGGGTTATTGTCTCATGAGCGG
ATACATATTTGAATGTATTTAGAAAAATAAACAAATAGGGGTTCCGCGCACATTTCCCCGAAAAGTGCCA
CCTG
[124 nt withheld, positions 2945-3068]
C
[91 nt withheld, positions 3070-3160]
A
[49 nt withheld, positions 3162-3210]
CCTTTGACGTTGGAGTCCACGTTCTTT
[37 nt withheld, positions 3238-3274]
ACCCTATCTCGGTCTATTCTTTTGATTTATAAGGGATTTTGCCGATTTCGGCCTATTGGTTAAAAAATGA
GCTGATTTAACAAAAATTTAACGCGAATTTTAACAAAATATTAACGCTTACAATTTACGCGTTAAGATAC
ATTGATGAGTTTGGACAAACCACAACTAGAATGCAGTGAAAAAAATGCTTTATTTGTGAAATTTGTGATG
CTATTGCTTTATTTGTAACCATTATAAGCTGCAATAAACAAGTTAACAACAACAATTGCATTCATTTTAT
GTTTCAGGTTCAGGGGGAGGTGTGGGAGGTTTTTTAAAGCAAGTAAAACCTCTACAAATGTGGTATGGCT
GATTATGATCTAGAGTCGCGGCCGCTTAGGTCATGGCCTTCTTCATGTGCACCTTCACCTTGGTGGGGCC
TCTGCTGGTGGGGATCATCCACTCGAACATGGTGTTCAGGTCGCCCTTCTGCACGCCCTCCTTGAATCTG
CCCTGGAACTCCTTGCTCTGGGTGCCGGGGGCCACGTCGGTGAAGAAGTTCTTGCCGATCACGGTCTTGG
GGTCTCTGCCGGTGATGGTGCCCTCGGCGGCGTTGTAGTGGATGATCTTGCCGTTGCCGTCCAGCTGGAT
GGCGCCGAAGGCCAGCTTGTCCAGGGCCTTGTCGTCCATCTTGGCCAGGCTGTTCTCGATGTCGTCGCCG
CCGAATCTCACGGTCTCCATGGATCCCCCTCCGCCGCTGCCGCCTCCTCCGGACTTGTACAGCTCGTCCA
TGCCGCCGGTGGAGTGGCGGCCCTCGGCGCGTTCGTACTGTTCCACGATGGTGTAGTCCTCGTTGTGGGA
CACGATGTCCAACTTGATGTCGACGATGTAGGCGCCGGGCAGCTGCACGGGCTTCTTGGCCTTGTAGGTG
GTCTTGACCTCGGCGGCGTAGTGGCCGCCGTCCTTCAGCTTCAGCCTCTTCTTGATCTCGCTCTTCAGGG
CGCCGTCCTCGGGGTACATCCGCTCCTCGGAGGCCTCCCAGCCCATGGTCTTCTTCTGCATTACGGGGCC
GTCGGAGGGGAAGTTGGTGCCGCGCAGCTTCACCTTGTAGATGAACACGCCGTCCTGCAGGGAGGAGTCC
TGGTTAACGTGAATAATGCCGCCGTCCTCGAAGTTCATCACGCGCTCCCACCTGAAGCCCTCGGGGAAGG
ACAGCTTGAAGTAGTCGGGGATGTCGGCTGGGTGCTTAATGTAGACCTTGGAGCCGTACATGAACTGAGG
GGACAGGATGTCCCAGGCGAAGGGCAGGGGGCCACCCTTGGTCACCTTCAGCTTAGCGGTCTGAAAGGCC
TCGTAGGGGCGGCCCTCGCCCTCGCCCTCGATCTCGAACTCGTGGCCGTTCACGGAGCCCTCCATGTGCA
CCTTGAAGCGCATGAACTCCTTGATGATGGCCATGTTATTCTCCTCGCCCTTGCTCACCATGGTGGCGAC
CGGTAGGTGTTGGTGTGCACGCTTCAGCCCCATAACTGTGAAGGTGGCAGCTGTCAGTTTCTCATAAACA
AGGAACATGAGAGCAGCAGTGAGGACTGTCTGCAGCAGTTTGGCTTCAAGGCCTTTGTAGAGTCCCATTA
TTCCAAAACGTCTTACTCGTTGGTGAAGAAGATAGAGAATATTCCGAAGACTTCCCAATGTTCTGTTTTC
TGGGTTTAGTCTATGACGCCCAAACCTCAGAATTGACTGTACCGTCTGCAGGGGATAGGTCACCGTGGTG
GCAATCGCTTTGGCTACTGCACCAATGATGAACACATCCAAGGAAGAAAGCTTCATCCGTTTCTTTAAAA
GCTGCCGTTTTAAACCTTCATAAAACATGAACTGGATGGCAGGATTGAAGACCAACAGCAATGAGGGAAA
TGTGCCATTCCATAAAGCCGAGATTCCTTCATCGCGAATGATCTGATGAAAAGCATCAATGATACCTTTG
TAGTTTGTTGGTACAATGTCTTCATTCCTAAATTTTGCTCCTTGAAGCTTCAGTCTGGTGTTTACCACCC
AGAGTGGAGTTGTTAGCAACACATTAACCACTCCTGCAACAAACCCAACTACCAGATCTTTTCCAGTGGT
AGAATGTTGACCTTTGACCCAGAGTGCTTTGAGGCTATTAAAAGTGTAGAAATAGACAAAATTGGAGCAG
CAGAGACTGGAAATCACTGGAAACCACCCTCGATATGGTGCCAGGAGTCCTTCTTCTTTAATGATCTCCA
GGAGCACCATGTGTGTAGTTTTGGATTTTCTTTTCTCATCAACCTGAAGTCGAAGTCTAGCTGTATCCAG
GGGAAAAAACACTGTCATTGCTGTCACGCTTCCCACGGCTCCGGCCACGGCGTGGACCAGGCTTTCGTAG
GACAGCACGGAAGCCATGGTGGCTAGCGGATCTGACGGTTCACTAAACCAGCTCTGCTTATATAGACCTC
CCACCGTACACGCCTACCGCCCATTTGCGTCAATGGGGCGGAGTTGTTACGACATTTTGGAAAGTCCCGT
TGATTTTGGTGCCAAAACAAACTCCCATTGACGTCAATGGGGTGGAGACTTGGAAATCCCCGTGAGTCAA
ACCGCTATCCACGCCCATTGATGTACTGCCAAAACCGCATCACCATGGTAATAGCGATGACTAATACGTA
GATGTACTGCCAAGTAGGAAAG
